>Addgene plasmid #193036 | pCA528 IST1 L355A (316-366)(C-Cys) | addgene full sequence | sequence record 379013 | Addgene NGS Result
TGGCGAATGGG
[124 nt withheld, positions 12-135]
C
[91 nt withheld, positions 137-227]
A
[49 nt withheld, positions 229-277]
CCTTTGACGTTGGAGTCCACGTTCTTT
[37 nt withheld, positions 305-341]
ACCCTATCTCGGTCTATTCTTTTGATTTATAAGGGATTTTGCCGATTTCGGCCTATTGGTTAAAAAATGA
GCTGATTTAACAAAAATTTAACGCGAATTTTAACAAAATATTAACGCTTACAATTTAGGTGGCACTTTTC
GGGGAAATGTGCGCGGAACCCCTATTTGTTTATTTTTCTAAATACATTCAAATATGTATCCGCTCATGAA
TTAATTCTTAGAAAAACTCATCGAGCATCAAATGAAACTGCAATTTATTCATATCAGGATTATCAATACC
ATATTTTTGAAAAAGCCGTTTCTGTAATGAAGGAGAAAACTCACCGAGGCAGTTCCATAGGATGGCAAGA
TCCTGGTATCGGTCTGCGATTCCGACTCGTCCAACATCAATACAACCTATTAATTTCCCCTCGTCAAAAA
TAAGGTTATCAAGTGAGAAATCACCATGAGTGACGACTGAATCCGGTGAGAATGGCAAAAGTTTATGCAT
TTCTTTCCAGACTTGTTCAACAGGCCAGCCATTACGCTCGTCATCAAAATCACTCGCATCAACCAAACCG
TTATTCATTCGTGATTGCGCCTGAGCGAGACGAAATACGCGATCGCTGTTAAAAGGACAATTACAAACAG
GAATCGAATGCAACCGGCGCAGGAACACTGCCAGCGCATCAACAATATTTTCACCTGAATCAGGATATTC
TTCTAATACCTGGAATGCTGTTTTCCCGGGGATCGCAGTGGTGAGTAACCATGCATCATCAGGAGTACGG
ATAAAATGCTTGATGGTCGGAAGAGGCATAAATTCCGTCAGCCAGTTTAGTCTGACCATCTCATCTGTAA
CATCATTGGCAACGCTACCTTTGCCATGTTTCAGAAACAACTCTGGCGCATCGGGCTTCCCATACAATCG
ATAGATTGTCGCACCTGATTGCCCGACATTATCGCGAGCCCATTTATACCCATATAAATCAGCATCCATG
TTGGAATTTAATCGCGGCCTAGAGCAAGACGTTTCCCGTTGAATATGGCTCATAACACCCCTTGTATTAC
TGTTTATGTAAGCAGACAGTTTTATTGTTCATGACCAAAATCCCTTAACGTGAGTTTTCGTTCCACTGAG
CGTCAGACCCCGTAGAAAAGATCAAAGGATCTTCTTGAGATCCTTTTTTTCTGCGCGTAATCTGCTGCTT
GCAAACAAAAAAACCACCGCTACCAGCGGTGGTTTGTTTGCCGGATCAAGAGCTACCAACTCTTTTTCCG
AAGGTAACTGGCTTCAGCAGAGCGCAGATACCAAATACTGTCCTTCTAGTGTAGCCGTAGTTAGGCCACC
ACTTCAAGAACTCTGTAGCACCGCCTACATACCTCGCTCTGCTAATCCTGTTACCAGTGGCTGCTGCCAG
TGGCGATAAGTCGTGTCTTACCGGGTTGGACTCAAGACGATAGTTACCGGATAAGGCGCAGCGGTCGGGC
TGAACGGGGGGTTCGTGCACACAGCCCAGCTTGGAGCGAACGACCTACACCGAACTGAGATACCTACAGC
GTGAGCTATGAGAAAGCGCCACGCTTCCCGAAGGGAGAAAGGCGGACAGGTATCCGGTAAGCGGCAGGGT
CGGAACAGGAGAGCGCACGAGGGAGCTTCCAGGGGGAAACGCCTGGTATCTTTATAGTCCTGTCGGGTTT
CGCCACCTCTGACTTGAGCGTCGATTTTTGTGATGCTCGTCAGGGGGGCGGAGCCTATGGAAAAACGCCA
GCAACGCGGCCTTTTTACGGTTCCTGGCCTTTTGCTGGCCTTTTGCTCACATGTTCTTTCCTGCGTTATC
CCCTGATTCTGTGGATAACCGTATTACCGCCTTTGAGTGAGCTGATACCGCTCGCCGCAGCCGAACGACC
GAGCGCAGCGAGTCAGTGAGCGAGGAAGCGGAAGAGCGCCTGATGCGGTATTTTCTCCTTACGCATCTGT
GCGGTATTTCACACCGCAATGGTGCACTCTCAGTACAATCTGCTCTGATGCCGCATAGTTAAGCCAGTAT
ACACTCCGCTATCGCTACGTGACTGGGTCATGGCTGCGCCCCGACACCCGCCAACACCCGCTGACGCGCC
CTGACGGGCTTGTCTGCTCCCGGCATCCGCTTACAGACAAGCTGTGACCGTCTCCGGGAGCTGCATGTGT
CAGAGGTTTTCACCGTCATCACCGAAACGCGCGAGGCAGCTGCGGTAAAGCTCATCAGCGTGGTCGTGAA
GCGATTCACAGATGTCTGCCTGTTCATCCGCGTCCAGCTCGTTGAGTTTCTCCAGAAGCGTTAATGTCTG
GCTTCTGATAAAGCGGGCCATGTTAAGGGCGGTTTTTTCCTGTTTGGTCACTGATGCCTCCGTGTAAGGG
GGATTTCTGTTCATGGGGGTAATGATACCGATGAAACGAGAGAGGATGCTCACGATACGGGTTACTGATG
ATGAACATGCCCGGTTACTGGAACGTTGTGAGGGTAAACAACTGGCGGTATGGATGCGGCGGGACCAGAG
AAAAATCACTCAGGGTCAATGCCAGCGCTTCGTTAATACAGATGTAGGTGTTCCACAGGGTAGCCAGCAG
CATCCTGCGATGCAGATCCGGAACATAATGGTGCAGGGCGCTGACTTCCGCGTTTCCAGACTTTACGAAA
CACGGAAACCGAAGACCATTCATGTTGTTGCTCAGGTCGCAGACGTTTTGCAGCAGCAGTCGCTTCACGT
TCGCTCGCGTATCGGTGATTCATTCTGCTAACCAGTAAGGCAACCCCGCCAGCCTAGCCGGGTCCTCAAC
GACAGGAGCACGATCATGCGCACCCGTGGGGCCGCCATGCCGGCGATAATGGCCTGCTTCTCGCCGAAAC
GTTTGGTGGCGGGACCAGTGACGAAGGCTTGAGCGAGGGCGTGCAAGATTCCGAATACCGCAAGCGACAG
GCCGATCATCGTCGCGCTCCAGCGAAAGCGGTCCTCGCCGAAAATGACCCAGAGCGCTGCCGGCACCTGT
CCTACGAGTTGCATGATAAAGAAGACAGTCATAAGTGCGGCGACGATAGTCATGCCCCGCGCCCACCGGA
AGGAGCTGACTGGGTTGAAGGCTCTCAAGGGCATCGGTCGAGATCCCGGTGCCTAATGAGTGAGCTAACT
TACATTAATTGCGTTGCGCTCACTGCCCGCTTTCCAGTCGGGAAACCTGTCGTGCCAGCTGCATTAATGA
ATCGGCCAACGCGCGGGGAGAGGCGGTTTGCGTATTGGGCGCCAGGGTGGTTTTTCTTTTCACCAGTGAG
ACGGGCAACAGCTGATTGCCCTTCACCGCCTGGCCCTGAGAGAGTTGCAGCAAGCGGTCCACGCTGGTTT
GCCCCAGCAGGCGAAAATCCTGTTTGATGGTGGTTAACGGCGGGATATAACATGAGCTGTCTTCGGTATC
GTCGTATCCCACTACCGAGATATCCGCACCAACGCGCAGCCCGGACTCGGTAATGGCGCGCATTGCGCCC
AGCGCCATCTGATCGTTGGCAACCAGCATCGCAGTGGGAACGATGCCCTCATTCAGCATTTGCATGGTTT
GTTGAAAACCGGACATGGCACTCCAGTCGCCTTCCCGTTCCGCTATCGGCTGAATTTGATTGCGAGTGAG
ATATTTATGCCAGCCAGCCAGACGCAGACGCGCCGAGACAGAACTTAATGGGCCCGCTAACAGCGCGATT
TGCTGGTGACCCAATGCGACCAGATGCTCCACGCCCAGTCGCGTACCGTCTTCATGGGAGAAAATAATAC
TGTTGATGGGTGTCTGGTCAGAGACATCAAGAAATAACGCCGGAACATTAGTGCAGGCAGCTTCCACAGC
AATGGCATCCTGGTCATCCAGCGGATAGTTAATGATCAGCCCACTGACGCGTTGCGCGAGAAGATTGTGC
ACCGCCGCTTTACAGGCTTCGACGCCGCTTCGTTCTACCATCGACACCACCACGCTGGCACCCAGTTGAT
CGGCGCGAGATTTAATCGCCGCGACAATTTGCGACGGCGCGTGCAGGGCCAGACTGGAGGTGGCAACGCC
AATCAGCAACGACTGTTTGCCCGCCAGTTGTTGTGCCACGCGGTTGGGAATGTAATTCAGCTCCGCCATC
GCCGCTTCCACTTTTTCCCGCGTTTTCGCAGAAACGTGGCTGGCCTGGTTCACCACGCGGGAAACGGTCT
GATAAGAGACACCGGCATACTCTGCGACATCGTATAACGTTACTGGTTTCACATTCACCACCCTGAATTG
ACTCTCTTCCGGGCGCTATCATGCCATACCGCGAAAGGTTTTGCGCCATTCGATGGTGTCCGGGATCTCG
ACGCTCTCCCTTATGCGACTCCTGCATTAGGAAGCAGCCCAGTAGTAGGTTGAGGCCGTTGAGCACCGCC
GCCGCAAGGAATGGTGCATGCAAGGAGATGGCGCCCAACAGTCCCCCGGCCACGGGGCCTGCCACCATAC
CCACGCCGAAACAAGCGCTCATGAGCCCGAAGTGGCGAGCCCGATCTTCCCCATCGGTGATGTCGGCGAT
ATAGGCGCCAGCAACCGCACCTGTGGCGCCGGTGATGCCGGCCACGATGCGTCCGGCGTAGAGGATCGAG
ATCTCGATCCCGCGAAATTAATACGACTCACTATAGGGGAATTGTGAGCGGATAACAATTCCCCTCTAGA
AATAATTTTGTTTAACTTTAAGAAGGAGATATACATATGGGTCATCACCATCATCACCATGGTTCGGACT
CAGAAGTCAATCAAGAAGCTAAGCCAGAGGTCAAGCCAGAAGTCAAGCCTGAGACTCACATCAATTTAAA
GGTGTCCGATGGATCTTCAGAGATCTTCTTCAAGATCAAAAAGACCACTCCTTTAAGAAGGCTGATGGAA
GCGTTCGCTAAAAGACAGGGTAAGGAAATGGACTCCTTAAGATTCTTGTACGACGGTATTAGAATTCAAG
CTGATCAGACCCCTGAAGATTTGGACATGGAGGATAACGATATTATTGAGGCTCACAGAGAACAGATTGG
TGGTGGTCCTGCAGATAACTATGACAACTTTGTCCTACCAGAGTTGCCATCTGTGCCAGACACACTACCA
ACTGCATCTGCTGGTGCCAGCACCTCAGCATCTGAAGACATTGACTTTGATGATGCTTCCCGGAGGTTTG
AAGAGCTGAAAAAGAAAACAGGCTGCTAGGGATCCGAATTCGAGCTCCGTCGACAAGCTTGCGGCCGCAC
TCGAGCACCACCACCACCACCACTGAGATCCGGCTGCTAACAAAGCCCGAAAGGAAGCTGAGTTGGCTGC
TGCCACCGCTGAGCAATAACTAGCATAACCCCTTGGGGCCTCTAAACGGGTCTTGAGGGGTTTTTTGCTG
AAAGGAGGAACTATATCCGGAT
Features (pLannotate 1.2.2; 20 found; start..end, strand, type, name):
     12..440     +  rep_origin     f1 ori (sequence partly withheld): f1 bacteriophage origin of replication; arrow indicates direction of (+) strand synthesis
    493..550     +  promoter       AmpR promoter (fragment): bla
    559..1374    -  CDS            KanR: aminoglycoside phosphotransferase; aph(3')-Ia; confers resistance to kanamycin in bacteria or G418 (Geneticin®) in eukaryotes
   1496..2084    +  rep_origin     ori: high-copy-number ColE1/pMB1/pBR322/pUC origin of replication
   2270..2409    -  misc_feature   bom: basis of mobility region from pBR322
   2511..2702    -  CDS            rop: Rop protein, which maintains plasmids at low copy number; rop
   2719..3099    +  CDS            YPB1_ECOLX: Protein predicted: Swiss-Prot protein existence level 4. From Escherichia coli.
   3171..3462    -  CDS            TcR (fragment): tetracycline efflux protein; tet; confers resistance to tetracycline
   3477..3498    -  protein_bind   CAP binding site: CAP binding activates transcription in the presence of cAMP. E. coli catabolite activator protein
   3511..4593    -  CDS            lacI: lac repressor; lacI; The lac repressor binds to the lac operator to inhibit transcription in E. coli. This inhibition can be relieved by adding lactose or isopropyl-β-D-thiogalactopyranoside (IPTG).
   4594..4671    -  promoter       lacI promoter: lacI
   4679..4958    -  CDS            TcR (fragment): tetracycline efflux protein; tet; confers resistance to tetracycline
   4980..4998    +  promoter       T7 promoter: promoter for bacteriophage T7 RNA polymerase
   4999..5023    +  protein_bind   lac operator: The lac repressor binds to the lac operator to inhibit transcription in E. coli. This inhibition can be relieved by adding lactose or isopropyl-β-D-thiogalactopyranoside (IPTG). lac repressor encoded by lacI
   5038..5060    +  RBS            RBS: efficient ribosome binding site from bacteriophage T7 gene 10 (Olins and Rangwala, 1989)
   5095..5385    +  CDS            SUMO: cleavable ubiquitin-like protein tag; S. cerevisiae SMT3 (truncated)
   5389..5541    +  CDS            IST1 (fragment): IST1_HUMAN - Also known as KIAA0174. Experimental evidence at protein level: Swiss-Prot protein existence level 1. ESCRT-III-like protein involved in specific functions of the ESCRT machinery. Is required for efficient abscission during cytokinesis, but not for HIV-1 budding. The involvement in the MVB pathway is not established. Involved in recruiting VPS4A and/or VPS4B to the midbody of dividing cells (PubMed:19129479, PubMed:19129480). During late anaphase, involved in nuclear envelope reassembly and mitotic spindle disassembly together with the ESCRT-III complex: IST1 acts by mediating the
   5597..5614    +  CDS            9xHis (fragment): 9xHis affinity tag
   5624..5673    +  CDS            SET1 (fragment): solubility-enhancement tag derived from T7 phage gene 10B
   5681..5728    +  terminator     T7 terminator: transcription terminator for bacteriophage T7 RNA polymerase
