[The description below was written by a language model from this plasmid's Addgene catalogue record and pLannotate feature annotations shown in this document.]
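Description:
pCA528 IST1 L355A (316-366)(C-Cys) is a 5,753-nt bacterial expression plasmid built on the pCA528 backbone, a pET-style vector for T7-driven protein production in E. coli. It is selected with kanamycin through an aminoglycoside phosphotransferase (KanR) gene. It replicates from a ColE1/pBR322-type origin accompanied by the rop gene and bom region, consistent with its listing as low copy. An f1 origin is also present, along with remnants of a tetracycline resistance gene that appear only as fragments and are presumably non-functional.

The expression cassette consists of a T7 promoter followed by a lac operator and the T7 gene 10 ribosome binding site. The plasmid also carries lacI, so transcription is repressed until induced with IPTG in a host that supplies T7 RNA polymerase. The open reading frame encodes an N-terminal 6xHis-SUMO tag (yeast SMT3) contributed by the backbone. This is fused to a 153-bp fragment of human IST1 covering residues 316-366, inserted by Gibson cloning, and a T7 terminator lies downstream. The His tag supports affinity purification, and SUMO is a cleavable fusion partner. The annotated His and T7 gene 10-derived fragments after the insert are probably untranslated vector remnants, although the record does not confirm this.

The IST1 fragment carries the L355A substitution, which diminishes binding to MIT domains, and a non-native C-terminal cysteine. According to the record, the peptide is intended for fluorescence polarization binding assays, where the cysteine presumably provides a site for fluorophore labelling. The mutant likely serves as a binding-deficient comparison in studies of IST1 interactions with MIT-domain proteins such as calpain-7 during cytokinetic abscission.
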