Addgene plasmid #193036: pCA528 IST1 L355A (316-366)(C-Cys)
Purpose: Bacterial expression plasmid for IST1 (316-366) with C-terminal Cysteine for fluorescence polarization binding assays. Contains L355A mutation that diminishes binding to MIT domains.
Depositing lab: Wesley Sundquist. Depositing organization: University of Utah. Publication: The Calpain-7 protease functions together with the ESCRT-III protein IST1 within the midbody to regulate the timing and completion of abscission. Paine EL, Skalicky JJ, Whitby FG, Mackay DR, Ullman KS, Hill CP, Sundquist WI. Elife. 2023 Sep 29;12:e84515. doi: 10.7554/eLife.84515. PubMed 37772788.
Backbone
  Vector backbone: pCA528
  Vector type: Bacterial Expression
Growth in bacteria
  Bacterial resistance: Kanamycin, 50 μg/mL
  Growth temperature: 37°C
  Growth strain: DH5alpha
  Copy number: Low Copy
Gene/Insert
  Gene/Insert name: IST1 (alt name: KIAA0174)
  Species: H. sapiens (human)
  Insert size (bp): 153
  Mutation: L355A, Residues 316-366, Non-native C-terminal Cysteine
  GenBank ID: NM_001270975.2
  Entrez Gene: IST1 (a.k.a. CHMP8, OLC1)
  Promoter: T7
  Tag / fusion protein: 6xHis-Sumo (N terminal on backbone)
  Cloning method: Gibson Cloning
  Sequencing primers: 5′ T7 For; 3′ T7 Rev
Terms and licenses: Academic/Nonprofit Terms; Industry Terms: Not Available to Industry
How to cite: pCA528 IST1 L355A (316-366)(C-Cys) was a gift from Wesley Sundquist (Addgene plasmid # 193036 ; http://n2t.net/addgene:193036 ; RRID:Addgene_193036)
